>Addgene plasmid #141199 | pET-DUET-1-mRhubarb713-HO | addgene full sequence | sequence record 309034 | Addgene NGS Result
CGCCAGCAACCGCACCTGTGGCGCCGGTGATGCCGGCCACGATGCGTCCGGCGTAGAGGATCGAGATCGA
TCTCGATCCCGCGAAATTAATACGACTCACTATAGGGGAATTGTGAGCGGATAACAATTCCCCTCTAGAA
ATAATTTTGTTTAACTTTAAGAAGGAGATATACCATGGGCAGCAGCCATCACCATCATCACCACAGCCAG
GATCCGATGGCTGAAGGATCCGTCGCCAGGCAGCCTGACCTCTTGACCTGCGACGATGAGCCGATCCATA
TCCCCGGTGCCATCCAACCGCATGGACTGCTGCTCGCCCTCGCCGCCGACATGACGATCGTTGCCGGCAG
CGACAACCTTCCCGAACTCACCGGACTGGCGATCGGCGCCCTGATCGGCCGCTCTGCGGCCGATGTCTTC
GACTCGGAGACGCACAACCGTCTGACGATCGCCTTGGCCGAGCCCGGGGCGGCCGTCGGAGCACCGATCA
CTGTCGGCTTCACGATGCGAAAGGACGCAGGCTTCATCGGCTCCTGGCATCGCCATGATCAGCTCATCTT
CCTCGAGCTCGAGCCTCCCCAGCGGGACGTCGCCGAGCCGCAGGCGTTCTTCCGCCACACCAACAGCGCC
ATCCGCCGCCTGCAGGCCGCCGAAACCTTGGAGAGCGCCTGCGCCGCCGCGGCGCAAGAGGTGCGGAAGA
TTACCGGCTTCGATCGGGTGATGATCTATCGCTTCGCCTCCGACTTCAGCGGCGAAGTGATCGCAGAGGA
TCGGTGCGCCGAGGTCGAGTCAAACCTAGGCCTGCACTATCCTGCCTCAACCGTGCCGGCGCAGGCCCGT
CGGCTCTATACCATCAACCCGGTACGGATCATTCCCGATATCAATTATCGGCCGGTGCCGGTCACCCCAG
ACCTCAATCCGGTCACCGGGCGGCCGATTGATCTTAGCTTCGCCATCCTGCGCAGCGTCTCGCCCGTCCA
TCTGGAATTCATGCGCAACATAGGCATGCACGGCACGATGTCGATCTCGATTTTGCGCGGCGAGCGACTG
TGGGGATTGATCGTTTGCCATCACCGAACGCCGTACTACGTCGATCTCGATGGCCGCCAAGCCTGCGAGC
TAGTCGCCCAGGTTCTGGCCCGGGCGATCGGCGTGATGGAAGAGTAAGAGCTCGGCGCGCCTGCAGGTCG
ACAAGCTTGCGGCCGCATAATGCTTAAGTCGAACAGAAAGTAATCGTATTGTACACGGCCGCATAATCGA
AATTAATACGACTCACTATAGGGGAATTGTGAGCGGATAACAATTCCCCATCTTAGTATATTAGTTAAGT
ATAAGAAGGAGATATACATATGACGAATCTTGCGCAGAAACTCAGGTATGGAACCCAACAGAGCCATACC
TTGGCAGAGAACACCGCATACATGAAGTGCTTCCTTAAAGGCATTGTTGAACGTGAACCTTTTAGACAGC
TGCTCGCCAATTTGTACTACCTTTATTCCGCACTGGAGGCCGCACTCCGGCAGCATCGCGACAATGAGAT
CATCAGTGCAATCTATTTTCCTGAACTGAATCGTACGGACAAGCTCGCAGAGGATCTGACGTATTATTAC
GGTCCGAATTGGCAGCAAATCATTCAGCCAACACCGTGCGCCAAAATATATGTAGATCGATTGAAAACGA
TTGCTGCATCGGAGCCGGAATTGCTTATCGCTCACTGTTATACCCGCTATCTTGGTGATTTGTCGGGCGG
CCAAAGTCTTAAAAACATTATTCGTTCAGCACTGCAGTTGCCCGAAGGTGAAGGGACGGCTATGTATGAG
TTCGACAGCCTGCCAACACCGGGAGATCGCCGGCAGTTTAAAGAAATCTACAGGGATGTGCTTAATAGCC
TGCCACTGGACGAAGCAACTATTAATAGGATCGTAGAAGAAGCTAACTATGCTTTTTCACTGAACCGCGA
AGTAATGCATGATCTGGAGGACCTGATCAAAGCAGCGATAGGCGAGCATACCTTTGATCTGCTTACCAGA
CAAGATCGCCCAGGTTCGACCGAAGCTCGATCGACGGCAGGTCACCCGATTACGCTTATGTTTGTGAATA
ACTCGAGTCTGGTAAAGAAACCGCTGCTGCGAAATTTGAACGCCAGCACATGGACTCGTCTACTAGCGCA
GCTTAATTAACCTAGGCTGCTGCCACCGCTGAGCAATAACTAGCATAACCCCTTGGGGCCTCTAAACGGG
TCTTGAGGGGTTTTTTGCTGAAAGGAGGAACTATATCCGGATTGGCGAATGGG
[124 nt withheld, positions 2294-2417]
C
[91 nt withheld, positions 2419-2509]
A
[49 nt withheld, positions 2511-2559]
CCTTTGACGTTGGAGTCCACGTTCTTT
[37 nt withheld, positions 2587-2623]
ACCCTATCTCGGTCTATTCTTTTGATTTATAAGGGATTTTGCCGATTTCGGCCTATTGGTTAAAAAATGA
GCTGATTTAACAAAAATTTAACGCGAATTTTAACAAAATATTAACGTTTACAATTTCTGGCGGCACGATG
GCATGAGATTATCAAAAAGGATCTTCACCTAGATCCTTTTAAATTAAAAATGAAGTTTTAAATCAATCTA
AAGTATATATGAGTAAACTTGGTCTGACAGTTACCAATGCTTAATCAGTGAGGCACCTATCTCAGCGATC
TGTCTATTTCGTTCATCCATAGTTGCCTGACTCCCCGTCGTGTAGATAACTACGATACGGGAGGGCTTAC
CATCTGGCCCCAGTGCTGCAATGATACCGCGAGACCCACGCTCACCGGCTCCAGATTTATCAGCAATAAA
CCAGCCAGCCGGAAGGGCCGAGCGCAGAAGTGGTCCTGCAACTTTATCCGCCTCCATCCAGTCTATTAAT
TGTTGCCGGGAAGCTAGAGTAAGTAGTTCGCCAGTTAATAGTTTGCGCAACGTTGTTGCCATTGCTACAG
GCATCGTGGTGTCACGCTCGTCGTTTGGTATGGCTTCATTCAGCTCCGGTTCCCAACGATCAAGGCGAGT
TACATGATCCCCCATGTTGTGCAAAAAAGCGGTTAGCTCCTTCGGTCCTCCGATCGTTGTCAGAAGTAAG
TTGGCCGCAGTGTTATCACTCATGGTTATGGCAGCACTGCATAATTCTCTTACTGTCATGCCATCCGTAA
GATGCTTTTCTGTGACTGGTGAGTACTCAACCAAGTCATTCTGAGAATAGTGTATGCGGCGACCGAGTTG
CTCTTGCCCGGCGTCAATACGGGATAATACCGCGCCACATAGCAGAACTTTAAAAGTGCTCATCATTGGA
AAACGTTCTTCGGGGCGAAAACTCTCAAGGATCTTACCGCTGTTGAGATCCAGTTCGATGTAACCCACTC
GTGCACCCAACTGATCTTCAGCATCTTTTACTTTCACCAGCGTTTCTGGGTGAGCAAAAACAGGAAGGCA
AAATGCCGCAAAAAAGGGAATAAGGGCGACACGGAAATGTTGAATACTCATACTCTTCCTTTTTCAATCA
TGATTGAAGCATTTATCAGGGTTATTGTCTCATGAGCGGATACATATTTGAATGTATTTAGAAAAATAAA
CAAATAGGTCATGACCAAAATCCCTTAACGTGAGTTTTCGTTCCACTGAGCGTCAGACCCCGTAGAAAAG
ATCAAAGGATCTTCTTGAGATCCTTTTTTTCTGCGCGTAATCTGCTGCTTGCAAACAAAAAAACCACCGC
TACCAGCGGTGGTTTGTTTGCCGGATCAAGAGCTACCAACTCTTTTTCCGAAGGTAACTGGCTTCAGCAG
AGCGCAGATACCAAATACTGTCCTTCTAGTGTAGCCGTAGTTAGGCCACCACTTCAAGAACTCTGTAGCA
CCGCCTACATACCTCGCTCTGCTAATCCTGTTACCAGTGGCTGCTGCCAGTGGCGATAAGTCGTGTCTTA
CCGGGTTGGACTCAAGACGATAGTTACCGGATAAGGCGCAGCGGTCGGGCTGAACGGGGGGTTCGTGCAC
ACAGCCCAGCTTGGAGCGAACGACCTACACCGAACTGAGATACCTACAGCGTGAGCTATGAGAAAGCGCC
ACGCTTCCCGAAGGGAGAAAGGCGGACAGGTATCCGGTAAGCGGCAGGGTCGGAACAGGAGAGCGCACGA
GGGAGCTTCCAGGGGGAAACGCCTGGTATCTTTATAGTCCTGTCGGGTTTCGCCACCTCTGACTTGAGCG
TCGATTTTTGTGATGCTCGTCAGGGGGGCGGAGCCTATGGAAAAACGCCAGCAACGCGGCCTTTTTACGG
TTCCTGGCCTTTTGCTGGCCTTTTGCTCACATGTTCTTTCCTGCGTTATCCCCTGATTCTGTGGATAACC
GTATTACCGCCTTTGAGTGAGCTGATACCGCTCGCCGCAGCCGAACGACCGAGCGCAGCGAGTCAGTGAG
CGAGGAAGCGGAAGAGCGCCTGATGCGGTATTTTCTCCTTACGCATCTGTGCGGTATTTCACACCGCAAT
GGTGCACTCTCAGTACAATCTGCTCTGATGCCGCATAGTTAAGCCAGTATACACTCCGCTATCGCTACGT
GACTGGGTCATGGCTGCGCCCCGACACCCGCCAACACCCGCTGACGCGCCCTGACGGGCTTGTCTGCTCC
CGGCATCCGCTTACAGACAAGCTGTGACCGTCTCCGGGAGCTGCATGTGTCAGAGGTTTTCACCGTCATC
ACCGAAACGCGCGAGGCAGCTGCGGTAAAGCTCATCAGCGTGGTCGTGAAGCGATTCACAGATGTCTGCC
TGTTCATCCGCGTCCAGCTCGTTGAGTTTCTCCAGAAGCGTTAATGTCTGGCTTCTGATAAAGCGGGCCA
TGTTAAGGGCGGTTTTTTCCTGTTTGGTCACTGATGCCTCCGTGTAAGGGGGATTTCTGTTCATGGGGGT
AATGATACCGATGAAACGAGAGAGGATGCTCACGATACGGGTTACTGATGATGAACATGCCCGGTTACTG
GAACGTTGTGAGGGTAAACAACTGGCGGTATGGATGCGGCGGGACCAGAGAAAAATCACTCAGGGTCAAT
GCCAGCGCTTCGTTAATACAGATGTAGGTGTTCCACAGGGTAGCCAGCAGCATCCTGCGATGCAGATCCG
GAACATAATGGTGCAGGGCGCTGACTTCCGCGTTTCCAGACTTTACGAAACACGGAAACCGAAGACCATT
CATGTTGTTGCTCAGGTCGCAGACGTTTTGCAGCAGCAGTCGCTTCACGTTCGCTCGCGTATCGGTGATT
CATTCTGCTAACCAGTAAGGCAACCCCGCCAGCCTAGCCGGGTCCTCAACGACAGGAGCACGATCATGCT
AGTCATGCCCCGCGCCCACCGGAAGGAGCTGACTGGGTTGAAGGCTCTCAAGGGCATCGGTCGAGATCCC
GGTGCCTAATGAGTGAGCTAACTTACATTAATTGCGTTGCGCTCACTGCCCGCTTTCCAGTCGGGAAACC
TGTCGTGCCAGCTGCATTAATGAATCGGCCAACGCGCGGGGAGAGGCGGTTTGCGTATTGGGCGCCAGGG
TGGTTTTTCTTTTCACCAGTGAGACGGGCAACAGCTGATTGCCCTTCACCGCCTGGCCCTGAGAGAGTTG
CAGCAAGCGGTCCACGCTGGTTTGCCCCAGCAGGCGAAAATCCTGTTTGATGGTGGTTAACGGCGGGATA
TAACATGAGCTGTCTTCGGTATCGTCGTATCCCACTACCGAGATGTCCGCACCAACGCGCAGCCCGGACT
CGGTAATGGCGCGCATTGCGCCCAGCGCCATCTGATCGTTGGCAACCAGCATCGCAGTGGGAACGATGCC
CTCATTCAGCATTTGCATGGTTTGTTGAAAACCGGACATGGCACTCCAGTCGCCTTCCCGTTCCGCTATC
GGCTGAATTTGATTGCGAGTGAGATATTTATGCCAGCCAGCCAGACGCAGACGCGCCGAGACAGAACTTA
ATGGGCCCGCTAACAGCGCGATTTGCTGGTGACCCAATGCGACCAGATGCTCCACGCCCAGTCGCGTACC
GTCTTCATGGGAGAAAATAATACTGTTGATGGGTGTCTGGTCAGAGACATCAAGAAATAACGCCGGAACA
TTAGTGCAGGCAGCTTCCACAGCAATGGCATCCTGGTCATCCAGCGGATAGTTAATGATCAGCCCACTGA
CGCGTTGCGCGAGAAGATTGTGCACCGCCGCTTTACAGGCTTCGACGCCGCTTCGTTCTACCATCGACAC
CACCACGCTGGCACCCAGTTGATCGGCGCGAGATTTAATCGCCGCGACAATTTGCGACGGCGCGTGCAGG
GCCAGACTGGAGGTGGCAACGCCAATCAGCAACGACTGTTTGCCCGCCAGTTGTTGTGCCACGCGGTTGG
GAATGTAATTCAGCTCCGCCATCGCCGCTTCCACTTTTTCCCGCGTTTTCGCAGAAACGTGGCTGGCCTG
GTTCACCACGCGGGAAACGGTCTGATAAGAGACACCGGCATACTCTGCGACATCGTATAACGTTACTGGT
TTCACATTCACCACCCTGAATTGACTCTCTTCCGGGCGCTATCATGCCATACCGCGAAAGGTTTTGCGCC
ATTCGATGGTGTCCGGGATCTCGACGCTCTCCCTTATGCGACTCCTGCATTAGGAAGCAGCCCAGTAGTA
GGTTGAGGCCGTTGAGCACCGCCGCCGCAAGGAATGGTGCATGCAAGGAGATGGCGCCCAACAGTCCCCC
GGCCACGGGGCCTGCCACCATACCCACGCCGAAACAAGCGCTCATGAGCCCGAAGTGGCGAGCCCGATCT
TCCCCATCGGTGATGTCGGCGATATAGG
Features (pLannotate 1.2.2; 22 found; start..end, strand, type, name):
     88..106     +  promoter       T7 promoter: promoter for bacteriophage T7 RNA polymerase
    107..131     +  protein_bind   lac operator: The lac repressor binds to the lac operator to inhibit transcription in E. coli. This inhibition can be relieved by adding lactose or isopropyl-β-D-thiogalactopyranoside (IPTG). lac repressor encoded by lacI
    146..168     +  RBS            RBS: efficient ribosome binding site from bacteriophage T7 gene 10 (Olins and Rangwala, 1989)
    217..1164    +  CDS            mRhubarb713: mRhubarb713 is a basic (constitutively fluorescent) near ir fluorescent protein published in 2019, derived from Rhodopseudomonas palustris. It requires the cofactor biliverdin for fluorescence.
   1264..1282    +  promoter       T7 promoter: promoter for bacteriophage T7 RNA polymerase
   1283..1307    +  protein_bind   lac operator: The lac repressor binds to the lac operator to inhibit transcription in E. coli. This inhibition can be relieved by adding lactose or isopropyl-β-D-thiogalactopyranoside (IPTG). lac repressor encoded by lacI
   1350..2090    +  CDS            pbsA2: HO2_SYNY3 - Experimental evidence at protein level: Swiss-Prot protein existence level 1. Catalyzes the opening of the heme ring with the release of iron. Key enzyme in the synthesis of the chromophoric part of the photosynthetic antennae. From Synechocystis sp. (strain PCC 6803 / Kazusa).
   2114..2155    +  CDS            S-Tag (fragment): affinity and epitope tag derived from pancreatic ribonuclease A
   2185..2202    +  CDS            SET1 (fragment): solubility-enhancement tag derived from T7 phage gene 10B
   2210..2257    +  terminator     T7 terminator: transcription terminator for bacteriophage T7 RNA polymerase
   2294..2749    +  rep_origin     f1 ori (sequence partly withheld): f1 bacteriophage origin of replication; arrow indicates direction of (+) strand synthesis
   2864..3724    -  CDS            AmpR: β-lactamase; bla; confers resistance to ampicillin, carbenicillin, and related antibiotics
   3725..3817    -  promoter       AmpR promoter: bla
   3898..4486    +  rep_origin     ori: high-copy-number ColE1/pMB1/pBR322/pUC origin of replication
   4672..4811    -  misc_feature   bom: basis of mobility region from pBR322
   4913..5104    -  CDS            rop: Rop protein, which maintains plasmids at low copy number; rop
   5121..5501    +  CDS            YPB1_ECOLX: Protein predicted: Swiss-Prot protein existence level 4. From Escherichia coli.
   5563..5627    -  CDS            TcR (fragment): tetracycline efflux protein; tet; confers resistance to tetracycline
   5642..5663    -  protein_bind   CAP binding site: CAP binding activates transcription in the presence of cAMP. E. coli catabolite activator protein
   5676..6758    -  CDS            lacI: lac repressor; lacI; The lac repressor binds to the lac operator to inhibit transcription in E. coli. This inhibition can be relieved by adding lactose or isopropyl-β-D-thiogalactopyranoside (IPTG).
   6759..6836    -  promoter       lacI promoter: lacI
   6844..62      -  CDS            TcR (fragment) (across the origin): tetracycline efflux protein; tet; confers resistance to tetracycline
