[The description below was written by a language model from this plasmid's Addgene catalogue record and pLannotate feature annotations shown in this document.]
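Description:
pET-DUET-1-mRhubarb713-HO is a bacterial co-expression plasmid of about 7.1 kb built on the pET-DUET-1 backbone, which carries two separate T7-driven expression cassettes. It is maintained in E. coli through a ColE1/pBR322-type origin and selected with ampicillin via the β-lactamase gene. The catalogue lists it as high copy, although the annotated backbone also contains rop and the bom region, which are pBR322-derived elements associated with copy-number control and mobilisation. An f1 origin is present, as are short leftover fragments of a tetracycline resistance gene that appear to be non-functional backbone remnants. The plasmid also encodes lacI under its own promoter. The resulting lac repressor binds the lac operators placed just downstream of each T7 promoter, so expression is IPTG-inducible in a host that supplies T7 RNA polymerase.

The first cassette, cloned between NcoI and SalI, encodes mRhubarb713 with an N-terminal 6xHis tag, translated from a T7 gene 10 ribosome binding site. mRhubarb713 is a synthetic, monomeric near-infrared fluorescent protein engineered from iRFP, a Rhodopseudomonas palustris bacteriophytochrome derivative. It carries R134H, W309R and Q310A relative to iRFP. The depositor also notes an additional K193N change that is not known to affect function. The second cassette, cloned between NdeI and AvrII, encodes a heme oxygenase. The record gives no species for it, but the annotation matches it to Synechocystis pbsA2. A single T7 terminator follows this cassette. Because mRhubarb713 needs biliverdin as its chromophore, the co-expressed heme oxygenase converts cellular heme to biliverdin, allowing fluorescent holoprotein to form in E. coli. The construct is suited to producing, purifying and characterising this protein in bacteria.
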