Addgene plasmid #141199: pET-DUET-1-mRhubarb713-HO
Purpose: Expresses mRhubarb713 fluorescent protein and heme oxygenase
Depositing lab: Elad Firnberg. Depositing organization: Revolve Biotechnologies, Inc. Publication: mRhubarb: Engineering of monomeric, red-shifted, and brighter variants of iRFP using structure-guided multi-site mutagenesis. Rogers OC, Johnson DM, Firnberg E. Sci Rep. 2019 Oct 30;9(1):15653. doi: 10.1038/s41598-019-52123-7. PubMed 31666599.
Backbone
  Vector backbone: pET-DUET-1
  Total vector size (bp): 7064
  Vector type: Bacterial Expression
Growth in bacteria
  Bacterial resistance: Ampicillin, 100 μg/mL
  Growth temperature: 37°C
  Growth strain: DH5alpha
  Copy number: High Copy
Gene/Insert 1
  Gene/Insert name: mRhubarb713
  Species: Synthetic
  Insert size (bp): 993
  Mutation: R134H, W309R, Q310A compared to iRFP
  Promoter: T7
  Tag / fusion protein: 6x-His (N terminal on insert)
  Cloning method: Restriction Enzyme; 5′ cloning site NcoI (not destroyed); 3′ cloning site SalI (not destroyed)
  Sequencing primers: 5′ ATG CGT CCG GCG TAG A; 3′ GAT TAT GCG GCC GTG TAC AA
Gene/Insert 2
  Gene/Insert name: heme oxygenase
  Insert size (bp): 831
  Promoter: T7
  Cloning method: Restriction Enzyme; 5′ cloning site NdeI (not destroyed); 3′ cloning site AvrII (not destroyed)
  Sequencing primers: 5′ TTG TAC ACG GCC GCA TAA TC
Terms and licenses: Academic/Nonprofit Terms; Industry Terms: Not Available to Industry
Depositor comments: Please note: Plasmid contains a K193N mutation in mRhubarb713. This mutation is not known to affect plasmid function.
How to cite: pET-DUET-1-mRhubarb713-HO was a gift from Elad Firnberg (Addgene plasmid # 141199 ; http://n2t.net/addgene:141199 ; RRID:Addgene_141199)
